>Addgene plasmid #121519 | pGAD-Atg17(∆186-236) | addgene full sequence | sequence record 236145 | Addgene NGS Result
GCATGCAACTTCTTTTCTTTTTTTTTCTTTTCTCTCTCCCCCGTTGTTGTCTCACCATATCCGCAATGAC
AAAAAAATGATGGAAGACACTAAAGGAAAAAATTAACGACAAAGACAGCACCAACAGATGTCGTTGTTCC
AGAGCTGATGAGGGGTATCTCGAAGCACACGAAACTTTTTCCTTCCTTCATTCACGCACACTACTCTCTA
ATGAGCAACGGTATACGGCCTTCCTTCCAGTTACTTGAATTTGAAATAAAAAAAAGTTTGCTGTCTTGCT
ATCAAGTATAAATAGACCTGCAATTATTAATCTTTTGTTTCCTCGTCATTGTTCTCGTTCCCTTTCTTCC
TTGTTTCTTTTTCTGCACAATATTTCAAGCTATACCAAGCATACAATCAACTCCAAGCTTTGCAAAGATG
GATAAAGCGGAATTAATTCCCGAGCCTCCAAAAAAGAAGAGAAAGGTCGAATTGGGTACCGCCGCCAATT
TTAATCAAAGTGGGAATATTGCTGATAGCTCATTGTCCTTCACTTTCACTAACAGTAGCAACGGTCCGAA
CCTCATAACAACTCAAACAAATTCTCAAGCGCTTTCACAACCAATTGCCTCCTCTAACGTTCATGATAAC
TTCATGAATAATGAAATCACGGCTAGTAAAATTGATGATGGTAATAATTCAAAACCACTGTCACCTGGTT
GGACGGACCAAACTGCGTATAACGCGTTTGGAATCACTACAGGGATGTTTAATACCACTACAATGGATGA
TGTATATAACTATCTATTCGATGATGAAGATACCCCACCAAACCCAAAAAAAGAGATCGAATTCCCCGGG
GGATCCATCGATAACGAAGCAGATGTTACAAAATTTGTTAATAATGCCAGGAAAACGCTGACCGATGCTC
AACTTTTATGTTCAAGTGCTAATTTAAGGATTGTAGATATTAAGAAAAAATTGTCATCTTGGCAGTTGAG
TATTTCAAAACTCAATTTTCTAATAGTTGGCTTGAGACAGCAAGGAAAGTTTCTTTACACTATTTTAAAG
GAAGGCATTGGGACAAAGCTAATCCAGAAACAATGGAATCAAGCTGTCTTAGTGGTCTTAGTTGATGAGA
TGAAGTACTGGCAATATGAAATCACTTCTAAAGTACAAAGGTTGGATGGTATAGTAAATGAATTGAGCAT
ATCAGAAAAAGATGATACCGATCCCTCTAAACTAGGAGATTACATCTCGAGAGACAACGTTAACTTATTG
AATGACAAACTGAAAGAAGTGCCAGTAATTGAGCGTCAAATTGAAAACATTAAGCTTCAATACGAAAATA
TGGTCAGAAAAGTTAACAAAGAACTGATTGATACCAAGTTGACGGACGTAACTCAAAAATTCCAAAGTAA
ATTTCGTGAGGAGCTGTTTAAGGTGGTACAAGGCGACGACAAAGAACTATACAACATTTTCAAAACTCTG
CATGAGGTAATTGATGACGTGGACAAAACAATTCTTAACTTGGGTCAATTTTTGCAGGCAAAAATAAAGG
AAAAGACAGAACTACACAGCGAAGTTTCTGAAATAATAAACGATTTCAATAGAAATTTGGAATATCTATT
AATCTTTAAAGATATTTCCAATCTGATTGATAGCTTCAAAAATTCCTGTACACAAGATATTCAAACAACT
AAGGAACTTTGTGAATTTTATGATAATTTTGAAGAAAGCTACGGTAACTTAGTTCTAGAAGCAAAGAGGA
GAAAGGATGTGGCAAACAGAATGAAAACTATATTGAAAGATTGTGAAAAGCAGTTGCAGAATTTAGATGC
TCAGGACCAGGAAGAACGTCAGAATTTTATAGCGGAAAATGGAACTTATCTTCCTGAGACAATCTGGCCC
GGTAAAATTGACGATTTTTCTTCCCTGTACACTTTAAATTACAACGTGAAGAATCCTTAGAAAAAAGGAA
AAAAAGGCTGCAGAGATCTATGAATCGTAGATACTGAAAAACCCCGCAAGTTCACTTCAACTGTGCATCG
TGCACCATCTCAATTTCTTTCATTTATACATCGTTTTGCCTTCTTTTATGTAACTATACTCCTCTAAGTT
TCAATCTTGGCCATGTAACCTCTGATCTATAGAATTTTTTAAATGACTAGAATTAATGCCCATCTTTTTT
TTGGACCTAAATTCTTCATGAAAATATATTACGAGGGCTTATTCAGAAGCTTTGGACTTCTTCGCCAGAG
GTTTGGTCAAGTCTCCAATCAAGGTTGTCGGCTTGTCTACCTTGCCAGAAATTTACGAAAAGATGGAAAA
GGGTCAAATCGTTGGTAGATACGTTGTTGACACTTCTAAATAAGCGAATTTCTTATGATTTATGATTTTT
ATTATTAAATAAGTTATAAAAAAAATAAGTGTATACAAATTTTAAAGTGACTCTTAGGTTTTAAAACGAA
AATTCTTATTCTTGAGTAACTCTTTCCTGTAGGTCAGGTTGCTTTCTCAGGTATAGCATGAGGTCGCTCT
TATTGACCACACCTCTACCGGCATGCCGGTCGAAATTCCCCTACCCTATGAACATATTCCATTTTGTAAT
TTCGTGTCGTTTCTATTATGAATTTCATTTATAAAGTTTATGTACAAATATCATAAAAAAAGAGAATCTT
TTTAAGCAAGGATTTTCTTAACCTCTTCGGCGACAGCATCACCGACTTCGGTGGTACTGTTGGAACCACC
TAAATCACCAGTTCTGATACCTGCATCCAAAACCTTTTTAACTGCATCTTCAATGGCCTTACCTTCTTCA
GGCAAGTTCAATGACAATTTCAACATCATTGCAGCAGACAAGATAGTGGCGATAGGGTTGACCTTATTCT
TTGGCAAATCTGGAGCAGAACCGTGGCATGGTTCGTACAAACCAAATGCGGTGTTCTTGTCTGGCAAAGA
GGCCAAGGACGCAGATGGCAACAAACCCAAGGAACCTGGGATAACGGAGGCTTCATCGGAGACGATATCA
CCAAACATGTTGCTGGTGATTATAATACCATTTAGGTGGGTTGGGTTCCTAACTAGGATCATGGCGGCAG
AATCAATCAATTGATGTTGAACCTTCAATGTAGGAAATTCGTTCTTGATGGTTTCCTCCACAGTTTTTCT
CCATAATCTTGAAGAGGCCAAAACATTAGCTTTATCCAAGGACCAAATAGGCAATGGTGGCTCATGTTGT
AGGGCCATGAAAGCGGCCATTCTTGTGATTCTTTGCACTTCTGGAACGGTGTATTGTTCACTATCCCAAG
CGACACCATCACCATCGTCTTCCTTTCTCTTACCAAAGTAAATACCTCCCACTAATTCTCTGACAACAAC
GAAGTCAGTACCTTTAGCAAATTGTGGCTTGATTGGAGATAAGTCTAAAAGAGAGTCGGATGCAAAGTTA
CATGGTCTTAAGTTGGCGTACAATTGAAGTTCTTTACGGATTTTTAGTAAACCTTGTTCAGGTCTAACAC
TACCTGTACCCCATTTAGGACCACCCACAGCACCTAACAAAACGGCATCAGCCTTCTTGGAGGCTTCCAG
CGCCTCATCTGGAAGTGGGACACCTGTAGCTTCGATAGCAGCACCACCAATTAAATGATTTTCGAAATCG
AACTTGACATTGGAACGAACATCAGAAATAGCTTTAAGAACCTTAATGGCTTCGGCTGTGATTTCTTGAC
CAACGTGGTCACCTGGCAAAACGACGATCTTCTTAGGGGCAGACATTAGAATGGTATATCCTTGAAATAT
ATATATATATTGCTGAAATGTAAAAGGTAAGAAAAGTTAGAAAGTAAGACGATTGCTAACCACCTATTGG
AAAAAACAATAGGTCCTTAAATAATATTGTCAACTTCAAGTATTGTGATGCAAGCATTTAGTCATGAACG
CTTCTCTATTCTATATGAAAAGCCGGTTCCGGCGCTCTCACCTTTCCTTTTTCTCCCAATTTTTCAGTTG
AAAAAGGTATATGCGTCAGGCGACCTCTGAAATTAACAAAAAATTTCCAGTCATCGAATTTGATTCTGTG
CGATAGCGCCCCTGTGTGTTCTCGTTATGTTGAGGAAAAAAATAATGGTTGCTAAGAGATTCGAACTCTT
GCATCTTACGATACCTGAGTATTCCCACAGTTGGGGGATCTCGACTCTAGCTAGAGGATCAATTCGTAAT
CATGTCATAGCTGTTTCCTGTGTGAAATTGTTATCCGCTCACAATTCCACACAACATACGAGCCGGAAGC
ATAAAGTGTAAAGCCTGGGGTGCCTAATGAGTGAGCTAACTCACATTAATTGCGTTGCGCTCACTGCCCG
CTTTCCAGTCGGGAAACCTGTCGTGCCAGCTGCATTAATGAATCGGCCAACGCGCGGGGAGAGGCGGTTT
GCGTATTGGGCGCTCTTCCGCTTCCTCGCTCACTGACTCGCTGCGCTCGGTCGTTCGGCTGCGGCGAGCG
GTATCAGCTCACTCAAAGGCGGTAATACGGTTATCCACAGAATCAGGGGATAACGCAGGAAAGAACATGT
GAGCAAAAGGCCAGCAAAAGGCCAGGAACCGTAAAAAGGCCGCGTTGCTGGCGTTTTTCCATAGGCTCCG
CCCCCCTGACGAGCATCACAAAAATCGACGCTCAAGTCAGAGGTGGCGAAACCCGACAGGACTATAAAGA
TACCAGGCGTTTCCCCCTGGAAGCTCCCTCGTGCGCTCTCCTGTTCCGACCCTGCCGCTTACCGGATACC
TGTCCGCCTTTCTCCCTTCGGGAAGCGTGGCGCTTTCTCATAGCTCACGCTGTAGGTATCTCAGTTCGGT
GTAGGTCGTTCGCTCCAAGCTGGGCTGTGTGCACGAACCCCCCGTTCAGCCCGACCGCTGCGCCTTATCC
GGTAACTATCGTCTTGAGTCCAACCCGGTAAGACACGACTTATCGCCACTGGCAGCAGCCACTGGTAACA
GGATTAGCAGAGCGAGGTATGTAGGCGGTGCTACAGAGTTCTTGAAGTGGTGGCCTAACTACGGCTACAC
TAGAAGAACAGTATTTGGTATCTGCGCTCTGCTGAAGCCAGTTACCTTCGGAAAAAGAGTTGGTAGCTCT
TGATCCGGCAAACAAACCACCGCTGGTAGCGGTGGTTTTTTTGTTTGCAAGCAGCAGATTACGCGCAGAA
AAAAAGGATCTCAAGAAGATCCTTTGATCTTTTCTACGGGGTCTGACGCTCAGTGGAACGAAAACTCACG
TTAAGGGATTTTGGTCATGAGATTATCAAAAAGGATCTTCACCTAGATCCTTTTAAATTAAAAATGAAGT
TTTAAATCAATCTAAAGTATATATGAGTAAACTTGGTCTGACAGTTACCAATGCTTAATCAGTGAGGCAC
CTATCTCAGCGATCTGTCTATTTCGTTCATCCATAGTTGCCTGACTCCCCGTCGTGTAGATAACTACGAT
ACGGGAGGGCTTACCATCTGGCCCCAGTGCTGCAATGATACCGCGAGACCCACGCTCACCGGCTCCAGAT
TTATCAGCAATAAACCAGCCAGCCGGAAGGGCCGAGCGCAGAAGTGGTCCTGCAACTTTATCCGCCTCCA
TCCAGTCTATTAATTGTTGCCGGGAAGCTAGAGTAAGTAGTTCGCCAGTTAATAGTTTGCGCAACGTTGT
TGCCATTGCTACAGGCATCGTGGTGTCACGCTCGTCGTTTGGTATGGCTTCATTCAGCTCCGGTTCCCAA
CGATCAAGGCGAGTTACATGATCCCCCATGTTGTGCAAAAAAGCGGTTAGCTCCTTCGGTCCTCCGATCG
TTGTCAGAAGTAAGTTGGCCGCAGTGTTATCACTCATGGTTATGGCAGCACTGCATAATTCTCTTACTGT
CATGCCATCCGTAAGATGCTTTTCTGTGACTGGTGAGTACTCAACCAAGTCATTCTGAGAATAGTGTATG
CGGCGACCGAGTTGCTCTTGCCCGGCGTCAATACGGGATAATACCGCGCCACATAGCAGAACTTTAAAAG
TGCTCATCATTGGAAAACGTTCTTCGGGGCGAAAACTCTCAAGGATCTTACCGCTGTTGAGATCCAGTTC
GATGTAACCCACTCGTGCACCCAACTGATCTTCAGCATCTTTTACTTTCACCAGCGTTTCTGGGTGAGCA
AAAACAGGAAGGCAAAATGCCGCAAAAAAGGGAATAAGGGCGACACGGAAATGTTGAATACTCATACTCT
TCCTTTTTCAATATTATTGAAGCATTTATCAGGGTTATTGTCTCATGAGCGGATACATATTTGAATGTAT
TTAGAAAAATAAACAAATAGGGGTTCCGCGCACATTTCCCCGAAAAGTGCCACCTGACGTCTAAGAAACC
ATTATTATCATGACATTAACCTATAAAAATAGGCGTATCACGAGGCCCTTTCGTCTCGCGCGTTTCGGTG
ATGACGGTGAAAACCTCTGACACATGCAGCTCCCGGAGACGGTCACAGCTTGTCTGTAAGCGGATGCCGG
GAGCAGACAAGCCCGTCAGGGCGCGTCAGCGGGTGTTGGCGGGTGTCGGGGCTGGCTTAACTATGCGGCA
TCAGAGCAGATTGTACTGAGAGTGCACCATAACGCATTTAAGCATAAACACGCACTATGCCGTTCTTCTC
ATGTATATATATATACAGGCAACACGCAGATATAGGTGCGACGTGAACAGTGAGCTGTATGTGCGCAGCT
CGCGTTGCATTTTCGGAAGCGCTCGTTTTCGGAAACGCTTTGAAGTTCCTATTCCGAAGTTCCTATTCTC
TAGCTAGAAAGTATAGGAACTTCAGAGCGCTTTTGAAAACCAAAAGCGCTCTGAAGACGCACTTTCAAAA
AACCAAAAACGCACCGGACTGTAACGAGCTACTAAAATATTGCGAATACCGCTTCCACAAACATTGCTCA
AAAGTATCTCTTTGCTATATATCTCTGTGCTATATCCCTATATAACCTACCCATCCACCTTTCGCTCCTT
GAACTTGCATCTAAACTCGACCTCTACATTTTTTATGTTTATCTCTAGTATTACTCTTTAGACAAAAAAA
TTGTAGTAAGAACTATTCATAGAGTGAATCGAAAACAATACGAAAATGTAAACATTTCCTATACGTAGTA
TATAGAGACAAAATAGAAGAAACCGTTCATAATTTTCTGACCAATGAAGAATCATCAACGCTATCACTTT
CTGTTCACAAAGTATGCGCAATCCACATCGGTATAGAATATAATCGGGGATGCCTTTATCTTGAAAAAAT
GCACCCGCAGCTTCGCTAGTAATCAGTAAACGCGGGAAGTGGAGTCAGGCTTTTTTTATGGAAGAGAAAA
TAGACACCAAAGTAGCCTTCTTCTAACCTTAACGGACCTACAGTGCAAAAAGTTATCAAGAGACTGCATT
ATAGAGCGCACAAAGGAGAAAAAAAGTAATCTAAGATGCTTTGTTAGAAAAATAGCGCTCTCGGGATGCA
TTTTTGTAGAACAAAAAAGAAGTATAGATTCTTTGTTGGTAAAATAGCGCTCTCGCGTTGCATTTCTGTT
CTGTAAAAATGCAGCTCAGATTCTTTGTTTGAAAAATTAGCGCTCTCGCGTTGCATTTTTGTTTTACAAA
AATGAAGCACAGATTCTTCGTTGGTAAAATAGCGCTTTCGCGTTGCATTTCTGTTCTGTAAAAATGCAGC
TCAGATTCTTTGTTTGAAAAATTAGCGCTCTCGCGTTGCATTTTTGTTCTACAAAATGAAGCACAGATGC
TTCGTTGCTT
Features (pLannotate 1.2.2; 18 found; start..end, strand, type, name):
      6..402     +  promoter       ADH1 promoter: S. cerevisiae ADH1; promoter for alcohol dehydrogenase 1
    448..467     +  CDS            SV40 NLS (fragment): nuclear localization signal of SV40 (simian virus 40) large T antigen
    484..825     +  CDS            GAL4 activation domain: activation domain of the GAL4 transcriptional activator; Saccharomyces cerevisiae GAL4 (truncated)
    853..1947    +  CDS            ATG17 (fragment): ATG17_YEAST - Also known as APG17. Experimental evidence at protein level: Swiss-Prot protein existence level 1. Autophagy-specific protein that functions with ATG13, ATG29, and CIS1/ATG31 in response to autophagy-inducing signals as a scaffold to recruit other ATG proteins to organize pre-autophagosomal structure (PAS) formation. Modulates the timing and magnitude of the autophagy response, such as the size of the sequestering vesicles, through interacting with and regulating ATG1 kinase activity. Plays particularly a role in pexophagy and nucleophagy. With ATG13, is required for ATG1 activat
   2216..2350    +  CDS            ADH1 (fragment): ADH1_YEAST - Also known as ADC1. Experimental evidence at protein level: Swiss-Prot protein existence level 1. This isozyme preferentially catalyzes the conversion of primary unbranched alcohols to their corresponding aldehydes. Also shows activity toward secondary alcohols. From Saccharomyces cerevisiae (strain ATCC 204508 / S288c) (Baker's yeast).
   2354..2541    +  terminator     ADH1 terminator: S. cerevisiae ADH1; transcription terminator for the S. cerevisiae alcohol dehydrogenase 1 (ADH1) gene
   2662..3756    -  CDS            LEU2: 3-isopropylmalate dehydrogenase, required for leucine biosynthesis; S. cerevisiae LEU2; yeast auxotrophic marker
   3757..4162    -  promoter       LEU2 promoter: S. cerevisiae LEU2
   4228..4244    -  protein_bind   lac operator: The lac repressor binds to the lac operator to inhibit transcription in E. coli. This inhibition can be relieved by adding lactose or isopropyl-β-D-thiogalactopyranoside (IPTG). lac repressor encoded by lacI
   4252..4282    -  promoter       lac promoter: promoter for the E. coli lac operon
   4297..4318    -  protein_bind   CAP binding site: CAP binding activates transcription in the presence of cAMP. E. coli catabolite activator protein
   4331..4423    -  CDS            lacI (fragment): lac repressor; lacI; The lac repressor binds to the lac operator to inhibit transcription in E. coli. This inhibition can be relieved by adding lactose or isopropyl-β-D-thiogalactopyranoside (IPTG).
   4606..5194    -  rep_origin     ori: high-copy-number ColE1/pMB1/pBR322/pUC origin of replication
   5365..6225    -  CDS            AmpR: β-lactamase; bla; confers resistance to ampicillin, carbenicillin, and related antibiotics
   6226..6330    -  promoter       AmpR promoter: bla
   6425..6460    +  CDS            rop (fragment): Rop protein, which maintains plasmids at low copy number; rop
   6562..6611    +  misc_feature   bom (fragment): basis of mobility region from pBR322
   6612..7776    +  rep_origin     2μ ori: yeast 2μ plasmid origin of replication
