[The description below was written by a language model from this plasmid's Addgene catalogue record and pLannotate feature annotations shown in this document.]
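Description:
pGAD-Atg17(∆186-236) is a yeast two-hybrid "prey" plasmid built on the pGAD-c1 backbone, a yeast–E. coli shuttle vector of about 7.8 kb. In bacteria it is maintained through a high-copy ColE1/pUC-type origin and selected with ampicillin via the β-lactamase gene. In Saccharomyces cerevisiae it replicates episomally from the 2μ origin and is selected by leucine prototrophy conferred by the LEU2 marker under its own promoter. Short remnants of lac regulatory elements, lacI, rop and the pBR322 bom region are also annotated; these are backbone leftovers with no evident role in the construct's function.

The expression cassette is driven by the yeast ADH1 promoter and closed by the ADH1 terminator, which is preceded by a small residual piece of ADH1 coding sequence. It encodes an SV40 large T antigen nuclear localization signal followed by the GAL4 transcriptional activation domain, with S. cerevisiae ATG17 placed downstream as a C-terminal fusion partner. The ATG17 insert carries an internal deletion of amino acids 186–236, consistent with its annotation as a fragment of the full-length protein. Atg17 is an autophagy scaffold protein that works with Atg13, Atg29 and Atg31 to organize the pre-autophagosomal structure and regulate Atg1 kinase.

When co-expressed with a GAL4 DNA-binding-domain "bait" fusion, interaction between the two proteins reconstitutes a functional activator and switches on reporter genes. This deletion variant is intended for yeast two-hybrid analysis. A deletion mutant of this kind would typically be used to test whether the removed region is needed for binding to a partner, although the record does not name the partners tested.
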