Addgene plasmid #121519: pGAD-Atg17(∆186-236)
Purpose: For Yeast-two-hybrid analysis
Depositing lab: Daniel Klionsky. Depositing organization: University of Michigan. Publication: The Atg17-Atg31-Atg29 Complex Coordinates with Atg11 to Recruit the Vam7 SNARE and Mediate Autophagosome-Vacuole Fusion. Liu X, Mao K, Yu AYH, Omairi-Nasser A, Austin J 2nd, Glick BS, Yip CK, Klionsky DJ. Curr Biol. 2016 Jan 25;26(2):150-160. doi: 10.1016/j.cub.2015.11.054. Epub 2016 Jan 7. PubMed 26774783.
Backbone
  Vector backbone: pGAD-c1
  Vector type: Yeast Expression
  Selectable markers: LEU2
Growth in bacteria
  Bacterial resistance: Ampicillin, 100 μg/mL
  Growth temperature: 37°C
  Growth strain: DH5alpha
  Copy number: Unknown
Gene/Insert
  Gene/Insert name: ATG17
  Species: S. cerevisiae (budding yeast)
  Mutation: deleted amino acids 186-236
Terms and licenses: Academic/Nonprofit Terms; Industry Terms: Not Available to Industry
How to cite: pGAD-Atg17(∆186-236) was a gift from Daniel Klionsky (Addgene plasmid # 121519 ; http://n2t.net/addgene:121519 ; RRID:Addgene_121519)
